>Addgene plasmid #80241 | non-targeting control gRNA (BRDN0001487042) | depositor full sequence | sequence record 150960 | Full Sequence
CCCGGGTGCAAAGATGGATAAAGTTTTAAACAGAGAGGAATCTTTGCAGCTAATGGACCTTCTAGGTCTT
GAAAGGAGTGGGAATTGGCTCCGGTGCCCGTCAGTGGGCAGAGCGCACATCGCCCACAGTCCCCGAGAAG
TTGGGGGGAGGGGTCGGCAATTGATCCGGTGCCTAGAGAAGGTGGCGCGGGGTAAACTGGGAAAGTGATG
TCGTGTACTGGCTCCGCCTTTTTCCCGAGGGTGGGGGAGAACCGTATATAAGTGCAGTAGTCGCCGTGAA
CGTTCTTTTTCGCAACGGGTTTGCCGCCAGAACACAGGTAAGTGCCGTGTGTGGTTCCCGCGGGCCTGGC
CTCTTTACGGGTTATGGCCCTTGCGTGCCTTGAATTACTTCCACCTGGCTGCAGTACGTGATTCTTGATC
CCGAGCTTCGGGTTGGAAGTGGGTGGGAGAGTTCGAGGCCTTGCGCTTAAGGAGCCCCTTCGCCTCGTGC
TTGAGTTGAGGCCTGGCCTGGGCGCTGGGGCCGCCGCGTGCGAATCTGGTGGCACCTTCGCGCCTGTCTC
GCTGCTTTCGATAAGTCTCTAGCCATTTAAAATTTTTGATGACCTGCTGCGACGCTTTTTTTCTGGCAAG
ATAGTCTTGTAAATGCGGGCCAAGATCTGCACACTGGTATTTCGGTTTTTGGGGCCGCGGGCGGCGACGG
GGCCCGTGCGTCCCAGCGCACATGTTCGGCGAGGCGGGGCCTGCGAGCGCGGCCACCGAGAATCGGACGG
GGGTAGTCTCAAGCTGGCCGGCCTGCTCTGGTGCCTGGCCTCGCGCCGCCGTGTATCGCCCCGCCCTGGG
CGGCAAGGCTGGCCCGGTCGGCACCAGTTGCGTGAGCGGAAAGATGGCCGCTTCCCGGCCCTGCTGCAGG
GAGCTCAAAATGGAGGACGCGGCGCTCGGGAGAGCGGGCGGGTGAGTCACCCACACAAAGGAAAAGGGCC
TTTCCGTCCTCAGCCGTCGCTTCATGTGACTCCACGGAGTACCGGGCGCCGTCCAGGCACCTCGATTAGT
TCTCGAGCTTTTGGAGTACGTCGTCTTTAGGTTGGGGGGAGGGGTTTTATGCGATGGAGTTTCCCCACAC
TGAGTGGGTGGAGACTGAAGTTAGGCCAGCTTGGCACTTGATGTAATTCTCCTTGGAATTTGCCCTTTTT
GAGTTTGGATCTTGGTTCATTCTCAAGCCTCAGACAGTGGTTCAAAGTTTTTTTCTTCCATTTCAGGTGT
CGTGACGTACGGCCACCATGACCGAGTACAAGCCCACGGTGCGCCTCGCCACCCGCGACGACGTCCCCAG
GGCCGTACGCACCCTCGCCGCCGCGTTCGCCGACTACCCCGCCACGCGCCACACCGTCGATCCGGACCGC
CACATCGAGCGGGTCACCGAGCTGCAAGAACTCTTCCTCACGCGCGTCGGGCTCGACATCGGCAAGGTGT
GGGTCGCGGACGACGGCGCCGCCGTGGCGGTCTGGACCACGCCGGAGAGCGTCGAAGCGGGGGCGGTGTT
CGCCGAGATCGGCCCGCGCATGGCCGAGTTGAGCGGTTCCCGGCTGGCCGCGCAGCAACAGATGGAAGGC
CTCCTGGCGCCGCACCGGCCCAAGGAGCCCGCGTGGTTCCTGGCCACCGTCGGAGTCTCGCCCGACCACC
AGGGCAAGGGTCTGGGCAGCGCCGTCGTGCTCCCCGGAGTGGAGGCGGCCGAGCGCGCCGGGGTGCCCGC
CTTCCTGGAGACCTCCGCGCCCCGCAACCTCCCCTTCTACGAGCGGCTCGGCTTCACCGTCACCGCCGAC
GTCGAGGTGCCCGAAGGACCGCGCACCTGGTGCATGACCCGCAAGCCCGGTGCCTGAACGCGTTAAGTCG
ACAATCAACCTCTGGATTACAAAATTTGTGAAAGATTGACTGGTATTCTTAACTATGTTGCTCCTTTTAC
GCTATGTGGATACGCTGCTTTAATGCCTTTGTATCATGCTATTGCTTCCCGTATGGCTTTCATTTTCTCC
TCCTTGTATAAATCCTGGTTGCTGTCTCTTTATGAGGAGTTGTGGCCCGTTGTCAGGCAACGTGGCGTGG
TGTGCACTGTGTTTGCTGACGCAACCCCCACTGGTTGGGGCATTGCCACCACCTGTCAGCTCCTTTCCGG
GACTTTCGCTTTCCCCCTCCCTATTGCCACGGCGGAACTCATCGCCGCCTGCCTTGCCCGCTGCTGGACA
GGGGCTCGGCTGTTGGGCACTGACAATTCCGTGGTGTTGTCGGGGAAATCATCGTCCTTTCCTTGGCTGC
TCGCCTGTGTTGCCACCTGGATTCTGCGCGGGACGTCCTTCTGCTACGTCCCTTCGGCCCTCAATCCAGC
GGACCTTCCTTCCCGCGGCCTGCTGCCGGCTCTGCGGCCTCTTCCGCGTCTTCGCCTTCGCCCTCAGACG
AGTCGGATCTCCCTTTGGGCCGCCTCCCCGCGTCGACTTTAAGACCAATGACTTACAAGGCAGCTGTAGA
TCTTAGCCACTTTTTAAAAGAAAAGGGGGGACTGGAAGGGCTAATTCACTCCCAACGAAGACAAGATCTG
CTTTTTGCTTGTACTGGGTCTCTCTGGTTAGACCAGATCTGAGCCTGGGAGCTCTCTGGCTAACTAGGGA
ACCCACTGCTTAAGCCTCAATAAAGCTTGCCTTGAGTGCTTCAAGTAGTGTGTGCCCGTCTGTTGTGTGA
CTCTGGTAACTAGAGATCCCTCAGACCCTTTTAGTCAGTGTGGAAAATCTCTAGCAGTACGTATAGTAGT
TCATGTCATCTTATTATTCAGTATTTATAACTTGCAAAGAAATGAATATCAGAGAGTGAGAGGAACTTGT
TTATTGCAGCTTATAATGGTTACAAATAAAGCAATAGCATCACAAATTTCACAAATAAAGCATTTTTTTC
ACTGCATTCTAGTTGTGGTTTGTCCAAACTCATCAATGTATCTTATCATGTCTGGCTCTAGCTATCCCGC
CCCTAACTCCGCCCATCCCGCCCCTAACTCCGCCCAGTTCCGCCCATTCTCCGCCCCATGGCTGACTAAT
TTTTTTTATTTATGCAGAGGCCGAGGCCGCCTCGGCCTCTGAGCTATTCCAGAAGTAGTGAGGAGGCTTT
TTTGGAGGCCTAGGGACGTACCCAATTCGCCCTATAGTGAGTCGTATTACGCGCGCTCACTGGCCGTCGT
TTTACAACGTCGTGACTGGGAAAACCCTGGCGTTACCCAACTTAATCGCCTTGCAGCACATCCCCCTTTC
GCCAGCTGGCGTAATAGCGAAGAGGCCCGCACCGATCGCCCTTCCCAACAGTTGCGCAGCCTGAATGGCG
AATGGG
[124 nt withheld, positions 3367-3490]
C
[91 nt withheld, positions 3492-3582]
A
[49 nt withheld, positions 3584-3632]
CCTTTGACGTTGGAGTCCACGTTCTTT
[37 nt withheld, positions 3660-3696]
ACCCTATCTCGGTCTATTCTTTTGATTTATAAGGGATTTTGCCGATTTCGGCCTATTGGTTAAAAAATGA
GCTGATTTAACAAAAATTTAACGCGAATTTTAACAAAATATTAACGCTTACAATTTAGGTGGCACTTTTC
GGGGAAATGTGCGCGGAACCCCTATTTGTTTATTTTTCTAAATACATTCAAATATGTATCCGCTCATGAG
ACAATAACCCTGATAAATGCTTCAATAATATTGAAAAAGGAAGAGTATGAGTATTCAACATTTCCGTGTC
GCCCTTATTCCCTTTTTTGCGGCATTTTGCCTTCCTGTTTTTGCTCACCCAGAAACGCTGGTGAAAGTAA
AAGATGCTGAAGATCAGTTGGGTGCACGAGTGGGTTACATCGAACTGGATCTCAACAGCGGTAAGATCCT
TGAGAGTTTTCGCCCCGAAGAACGTTTTCCAATGATGAGCACTTTTAAAGTTCTGCTATGTGGCGCGGTA
TTATCCCGTATTGACGCCGGGCAAGAGCAACTCGGTCGCCGCATACACTATTCTCAGAATGACTTGGTTG
AGTACTCACCAGTCACAGAAAAGCATCTTACGGATGGCATGACAGTAAGAGAATTATGCAGTGCTGCCAT
AACCATGAGTGATAACACTGCGGCCAACTTACTTCTGACAACGATCGGAGGACCGAAGGAGCTAACCGCT
TTTTTGCACAACATGGGGGATCATGTAACTCGCCTTGATCGTTGGGAACCGGAGCTGAATGAAGCCATAC
CAAACGACGAGCGTGACACCACGATGCCTGTAGCAATGGCAACAACGTTGCGCAAACTATTAACTGGCGA
ACTACTTACTCTAGCTTCCCGGCAACAATTAATAGACTGGATGGAGGCGGATAAAGTTGCAGGACCACTT
CTGCGCTCGGCCCTTCCGGCTGGCTGGTTTATTGCTGATAAATCTGGAGCCGGTGAGCGTGGGTCTCGCG
GTATCATTGCAGCACTGGGGCCAGATGGTAAGCCCTCCCGTATCGTAGTTATCTACACGACGGGGAGTCA
GGCAACTATGGATGAACGAAATAGACAGATCGCTGAGATAGGTGCCTCACTGATTAAGCATTGGTAACTG
TCAGACCAAGTTTACTCATATATACTTTAGATTGATTTAAAACTTCATTTTTAATTTAAAAGGATCTAGG
TGAAGATCCTTTTTGATAATCTCATGACCAAAATCCCTTAACGTGAGTTTTCGTTCCACTGAGCGTCAGA
CCCCGTAGAAAAGATCAAAGGATCTTCTTGAGATCCTTTTTTTCTGCGCGTAATCTGCTGCTTGCAAACA
AAAAAACCACCGCTACCAGCGGTGGTTTGTTTGCCGGATCAAGAGCTACCAACTCTTTTTCCGAAGGTAA
CTGGCTTCAGCAGAGCGCAGATACCAAATACTGTTCTTCTAGTGTAGCCGTAGTTAGGCCACCACTTCAA
GAACTCTGTAGCACCGCCTACATACCTCGCTCTGCTAATCCTGTTACCAGTGGCTGCTGCCAGTGGCGAT
AAGTCGTGTCTTACCGGGTTGGACTCAAGACGATAGTTACCGGATAAGGCGCAGCGGTCGGGCTGAACGG
GGGGTTCGTGCACACAGCCCAGCTTGGAGCGAACGACCTACACCGAACTGAGATACCTACAGCGTGAGCT
ATGAGAAAGCGCCACGCTTCCCGAAGGGAGAAAGGCGGACAGGTATCCGGTAAGCGGCAGGGTCGGAACA
GGAGAGCGCACGAGGGAGCTTCCAGGGGGAAACGCCTGGTATCTTTATAGTCCTGTCGGGTTTCGCCACC
TCTGACTTGAGCGTCGATTTTTGTGATGCTCGTCAGGGGGGCGGAGCCTATGGAAAAACGCCAGCAACGC
GGCCTTTTTACGGTTCCTGGCCTTTTGCTGGCCTTTTGCTCACATGTTCTTTCCTGCGTTATCCCCTGAT
TCTGTGGATAACCGTATTACCGCCTTTGAGTGAGCTGATACCGCTCGCCGCAGCCGAACGACCGAGCGCA
GCGAGTCAGTGAGCGAGGAAGCGGAAGAGCGCCCAATACGCAAACCGCCTCTCCCCGCGCGTTGGCCGAT
TCATTAATGCAGCTGGCACGACAGGTTTCCCGACTGGAAAGCGGGCAGTGAGCGCAACGCAATTAATGTG
AGTTAGCTCACTCATTAGGCACCCCAGGCTTTACACTTTATGCTTCCGGCTCGTATGTTGTGTGGAATTG
TGAGCGGATAACAATTTCACACAGGAAACAGCTATGACCATGATTACGCCAAGCGCGCAATTAACCCTCA
CTAAAGGGAACAAAAGCTGGAGCTGCAAGCTTAATGTAGTCTTATGCAATACTCTTGTAGTCTTGCAACA
TGGTAACGATGAGTTAGCAACATGCCTTACAAGGAGAGAAAAAGCACCGTGCATGCCGATTGGTGGAAGT
AAGGTGGTACGATCGTGCCTTATTAGGAAGGCAACAGACGGGTCTGACATGGATTGGACGAACCACTGAA
TTGCCGCATTGCAGAGATATTGTATTTAAGTGCCTAGCTCGATACATAAACGGGTCTCTCTGGTTAGACC
AGATCTGAGCCTGGGAGCTCTCTGGCTAACTAGGGAACCCACTGCTTAAGCCTCAATAAAGCTTGCCTTG
AGTGCTTCAAGTAGTGTGTGCCCGTCTGTTGTGTGACTCTGGTAACTAGAGATCCCTCAGACCCTTTTAG
TCAGTGTGGAAAATCTCTAGCAGTGGCGCCCGAACAGGGACTTGAAAGCGAAAGGGAAACCAGAGGAGCT
CTCTCGACGCAGGACTCGGCTTGCTGAAGCGCGCACGGCAAGAGGCGAGGGGCGGCGACTGGTGAGTACG
CCAAAAATTTTGACTAGCGGAGGCTAGAAGGAGAGAGATGGGTGCGAGAGCGTCAGTATTAAGCGGGGGA
GAATTAGATCGCGATGGGAAAAAATTCGGTTAAGGCCAGGGGGAAAGAAAAAATATAAATTAAAACATAT
AGTATGGGCAAGCAGGGAGCTAGAACGATTCGCAGTTAATCCTGGCCTGTTAGAAACATCAGAAGGCTGT
AGACAAATACTGGGACAGCTACAACCATCCCTTCAGACAGGATCAGAAGAACTTAGATCATTATATAATA
CAGTAGCAACCCTCTATTGTGTGCATCAAAGGATAGAGATAAAAGACACCAAGGAAGCTTTAGACAAGAT
AGAGGAAGAGCAAAACAAAAGTAAGACCACCGCACAGCAAGCGGCCGCTGATCTTCAGACCTGGAGGAGG
AGATATGAGGGACAATTGGAGAAGTGAATTATATAAATATAAAGTAGTAAAAATTGAACCATTAGGAGTA
GCACCCACCAAGGCAAAGAGAAGAGTGGTGCAGAGAGAAAAAAGAGCAGTGGGAATAGGAGCTTTGTTCC
TTGGGTTCTTGGGAGCAGCAGGAAGCACTATGGGCGCAGCGTCAATGACGCTGACGGTACAGGCCAGACA
ATTATTGTCTGGTATAGTGCAGCAGCAGAACAATTTGCTGAGGGCTATTGAGGCGCAACAGCATCTGTTG
CAACTCACAGTCTGGGGCATCAAGCAGCTCCAGGCAAGAATCCTGGCTGTGGAAAGATACCTAAAGGATC
AACAGCTCCTGGGGATTTGGGGTTGCTCTGGAAAACTCATTTGCACCACTGCTGTGCCTTGGAATGCTAG
TTGGAGTAATAAATCTCTGGAACAGATTTGGAATCACACGACCTGGATGGAGTGGGACAGAGAAATTAAC
AATTACACAAGCTTAATACACTCCTTAATTGAAGAATCGCAAAACCAGCAAGAAAAGAATGAACAAGAAT
TATTGGAATTAGATAAATGGGCAAGTTTGTGGAATTGGTTTAACATAACAAATTGGCTGTGGTATATAAA
ATTATTCATAATGATAGTAGGAGGCTTGGTAGGTTTAAGAATAGTTTTTGCTGTACTTTCTATAGTGAAT
AGAGTTAGGCAGGGATATTCACCATTATCGTTTCAGACCCACCTCCCAACCCCGAGGGGACCCAGAGAGG
GCCTATTTCCCATGATTCCTTCATATTTGCATATACGATACAAGGCTGTTAGAGAGATAATTAGAATTAA
TTTGACTGTAAACACAAAGATATTAGTACAAAATACGTGACGTAGAAAGTAATAATTTCTTGGGTAGTTT
GCAGTTTTAAAATTATGTTTTAAAATGGACTATCATATGCTTACCGTAACTTGAAAGTATTTCGATTTCT
TGGCTTTATATATCTTGTGGAAAGGACGAAACACCGCGGCACTAGAAGTTTTTGAAGTTTTAGAGCTAGA
AATAGCAAGTTAAAATAAGGCTAGTCCGTTATCAACTTGAAAAAGTGGCACCGAGTCGGTGCTTTTTTAA
GCTTGGCGTAACTAGATCTTGAGACAAATGGCAGTATTCATCCACAATTTTAAAAGAAAAGGGGGGATTG
GGGGGTACAGTGCAGGGGAAAGAATAGTAGACATAATAGCAACAGACATACAAACTAAAGAATTACAAAA
ACAAATTACAAAAATTCAAAATTTTCGGGTTTATTACAGGGACAGCAGAGATCCACTTTGGCGCCGGCTC
GAGGGGG
Features (pLannotate 1.2.2; 29 found; start..end, strand, type, name):
     14..80      +  CDS            small t antigen (fragment): SV40 (simian virus 40) small t antigen
    106..317     +  promoter       EF-1α core promoter: core promoter for human elongation factor EF-1α
    318..1256    +  intron         EF-1α intron A: intron upstream of the start codon of human EF-1α
   1278..1877    +  CDS            PuroR (fragment): puromycin N-acetyltransferase; pac from Streptomyces; confers resistance to puromycin
   1893..2481    +  misc_feature   WPRE: woodchuck hepatitis virus posttranscriptional regulatory element
   2532..2551    +  misc_feature   cPPT/CTS (fragment): central polypurine tract and central termination sequence of HIV-1
   2553..2786    +  LTR            3' LTR (ΔU3): self-inactivating 3' long terminal repeat (LTR) from HIV-1
   2864..2985    +  polyA_signal   SV40 poly(A) signal: SV40 polyadenylation signal
   3025..3160    +  rep_origin     SV40 ori: SV40 origin of replication
   3181..3199    -  promoter       T7 promoter: promoter for bacteriophage T7 RNA polymerase
   3207..3362    +  CDS            lacZα (fragment): LacZα fragment of β-galactosidase; lacZ fragment
   3367..3795    +  rep_origin     f1 ori (sequence partly withheld): f1 bacteriophage origin of replication; arrow indicates direction of (+) strand synthesis
   3848..3952    +  promoter       AmpR promoter: bla
   3953..4813    +  CDS            AmpR: β-lactamase; bla; confers resistance to ampicillin, carbenicillin, and related antibiotics
   4984..5572    +  rep_origin     ori: high-copy-number ColE1/pMB1/pBR322/pUC origin of replication
   5755..5847    +  CDS            lacI (fragment): lac repressor; lacI; The lac repressor binds to the lac operator to inhibit transcription in E. coli. This inhibition can be relieved by adding lactose or isopropyl-β-D-thiogalactopyranoside (IPTG).
   5860..5881    +  protein_bind   CAP binding site: CAP binding activates transcription in the presence of cAMP. E. coli catabolite activator protein
   5896..5926    +  promoter       lac promoter: promoter for the E. coli lac operon
   5934..5950    +  protein_bind   lac operator: The lac repressor binds to the lac operator to inhibit transcription in E. coli. This inhibition can be relieved by adding lactose or isopropyl-β-D-thiogalactopyranoside (IPTG). lac repressor encoded by lacI
   5995..6013    +  promoter       T3 promoter: promoter for bacteriophage T3 RNA polymerase
   6041..6267    +  promoter       RSV promoter: Rous sarcoma virus enhancer/promoter
   6268..6448    +  LTR            5' LTR (truncated): truncated 5' long terminal repeat (LTR) from HIV-1
   6495..6620    +  misc_feature   HIV-1 Ψ: packaging signal of human immunodeficiency virus type 1
   6604..6967    +  CDS            HIV-1 gag (fragment): gag protein from human immunodeficiency virus 1; gag
   7113..7346    +  misc_feature   RRE: The Rev response element (RRE) of HIV-1 allows for Rev-dependent mRNA export from the nucleus to the cytoplasm.
   7723..7749    +  CDS            Rev (fragment): human immunodeficiency virus 1 (HIV-1) Rev protein; rev; enhances nuclear export of unspliced and incompletely spliced viral mRNAs
   7753..7993    +  promoter       U6 promoter: RNA polymerase III promoter for human U6 snRNA
   8023..8098    +  misc_RNA       gRNA scaffold: guide RNA scaffold for the Streptococcus pyogenes CRISPR/Cas9 system
   8154..8271    +  misc_feature   cPPT/CTS: central polypurine tract and central termination sequence of HIV-1
