[The description below was written by a language model from this plasmid's Addgene catalogue record and pLannotate feature annotations shown in this document.]
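Description:
The non-targeting control gRNA plasmid (BRDN0001487042) is a third-generation lentiviral guide RNA vector built on the lentiGuide-Puro backbone, for use in mammalian CRISPR-Cas9 experiments. It is propagated in E. coli as a high-copy plasmid through a ColE1/pUC-type origin and selected with ampicillin via the β-lactamase gene. The backbone also carries an f1 origin, an SV40 origin and poly(A) signal, and remnants of lac and T7/T3 cloning-vector elements.

The lentiviral portion begins with an RSV promoter fused to a truncated HIV-1 5' LTR, which makes genomic RNA production in packaging cells independent of Tat. This is followed by the Ψ packaging signal with a gag fragment, the Rev response element for nuclear export of the unspliced genome, and a cPPT/CTS. The cassette ends in a ΔU3 self-inactivating 3' LTR. Two expression units lie between the LTRs. A human U6 RNA polymerase III promoter drives a single guide RNA consisting of the 20-nucleotide control spacer joined to the Streptococcus pyogenes Cas9 scaffold. The EF-1α core promoter with its intron A then drives puromycin N-acetyltransferase for selection of transduced cells, and a WPRE downstream enhances transcript expression. No Cas9 is annotated in the construct, so the nuclease must be supplied separately, for example by a Cas9-expressing cell line.

The record lists human as the species and describes the guide as a non-targeting control. It therefore serves as a negative control alongside gene-targeting guides in the same vector, providing a baseline for the effects of transduction, selection and Cas9/gRNA expression in knockout or screening experiments.
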