Addgene plasmid #80241: non-targeting control gRNA (BRDN0001487042)
Purpose: 3rd generation lentiviral gRNA plasmid, non-targeting control gRNA
Depositing lab: John Doench & David Root. Depositing organization: Broad Institute. Publication: Optimized sgRNA design to maximize activity and minimize off-target effects of CRISPR-Cas9. Doench JG, Fusi N, Sullender M, Hegde M, Vaimberg EW, Donovan KF, Smith I, Tothova Z, Wilen C, Orchard R, Virgin HW, Listgarten J, Root DE. Nat Biotechnol. 2016 Jan 18. doi: 10.1038/nbt.3437. PubMed 26780180.
Backbone
  Vector backbone: lentiGuide-Puro
  Backbone manufacturer: Zhang Lab (Addgene plasmid # 52963)
  Vector type: Mammalian Expression, Lentiviral, CRISPR
  Selectable markers: Puromycin
Growth in bacteria
  Bacterial resistance: Ampicillin, 100 μg/mL
  Growth temperature: 37°C
  Growth strain: DH5alpha
  Copy number: High Copy
Gene/Insert
  Gene/Insert name: Non-targeting control gRNA
  gRNA/shRNA sequence: CGGCACTAGAAGTTTTTGAA
  Species: H. sapiens (human)
  Promoter: hU6
  Cloning method: Unknown
  Sequencing primers: 5′ U6-F; 3′ pS2-R
Terms and licenses: Academic/Nonprofit Terms; Industry Terms: Not Available to Industry
How to cite: non-targeting control gRNA (BRDN0001487042) was a gift from John Doench & David Root (Addgene plasmid # 80241 ; http://n2t.net/addgene:80241 ; RRID:Addgene_80241)
