>Addgene plasmid #80241 | non-targeting control gRNA (BRDN0001487042) | depositor partial sequence | sequence record 150961 | Target Sequence
CGGCACTAGAAGTTTTTGAA
