>Addgene plasmid #80241 | non-targeting control gRNA (BRDN0001487042) | addgene partial sequence | sequence record 189145 | hU6-F
TAGAAAGTAATAATTTCTTGGGTAGTTTGCAGTTTTAAAATTATGTTTTAAAATGGACTATCATATGCTT
ACCGTAACTTGAAAGTATTTCGATTTCTTGGCTTTATATATCTTGTGGAAAGGACGAAACACCGCGGCAC
TAGAAGTTTTTGAAGTTTTAGAGCTAGAAATAGCAAGTTAAAATAAGGCTAGTCCGTTATCAACTTGAAA
AAGTGGCACCGAGTCGGTGCTTTTTTAAGCTTGGCGTAACTAGATCTTGAGACAAATGGCAGTATTCATC
CACAATTTTAAAAGAAAAGGGGGGATTGGGGGGTACAGTGCAGGGGAAAGAATAGTAGACATAATAGCAA
CAGACATACAAACTAAAGAATTACAAAAACAAATTACAAAAATTCAAAATTTTCGGGTTTATTACAGGGA
CAGCAGAGATCCACTTTGGCGCCGGCTCGAGGGGGCCCGGGTGCAAAGATGGATAAAGTTTTAAACAGAG
AGGAATCTTTGCAGCTAATGGACCTTCTAGGTCTTGAAAGGAGTGGGAATTGGCTCCGGTGCCCGTCAGT
GGGCAGAGCG
